Addgene plasmid #100601: pDONR207-OEP7(1–50)
Purpose: Gateway entry vector for AtOEP7(1–50)
Depositing lab: Yutaka Kodama. Depositing organization: Utsunomiya University. Publication: Chloroplast aggregation during the cold-positioning response in the liverwort Marchantia polymorpha. Tanaka H, Sato M, Ogasawara Y, Hamashima N, Buchner O, Holzinger A, Toyooka K, Kodama Y. J Plant Res. 2017 Jun 20. doi: 10.1007/s10265-017-0958-9. PubMed 28634853.
Backbone
  Vector backbone: pDONR207
  Vector type: Gateway entry vector
Growth in bacteria
  Bacterial resistance: Gentamicin, 10 μg/mL
  Growth temperature: 37°C
  Growth strain: DH5alpha
  Copy number: Unknown
Gene/Insert
  Gene/Insert name: OEP7(1–50)
  Species: A. thaliana (mustard weed)
  Entrez Gene: OEP7 (a.k.a. AT3G52420, ATOEP7, OUTER ENVELOPE MEMBRANE PROTEIN 7, outer envelope membrane protein 7)
Terms and licenses: Academic/Nonprofit Terms; Industry Terms: Not Available to Industry
How to cite: pDONR207-OEP7(1–50) was a gift from Yutaka Kodama (Addgene plasmid # 100601 ; http://n2t.net/addgene:100601 ; RRID:Addgene_100601)
