[The description below was written by a language model from this plasmid's Addgene catalogue record and pLannotate feature annotations shown in this document.]
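Description:
pDONR207-OEP7(1–50) is a Gateway entry clone built on the pDONR207 backbone, a small bacterial plasmid of about 3.5 kb that is propagated in E. coli. Replication relies on a high-copy ColE1/pUC-type origin, and selection is by gentamicin, conferred by the gentamicin acetyltransferase gene (aacC1), which lies downstream of a class 1 integron Pc promoter. The feature table also picks up two fragments annotated as kanamycin resistance gene on either side of the gentamicin cassette. These look like disrupted remnants in the backbone rather than a working marker, and the catalogue entry lists only gentamicin. The rrnB T1 and T2 terminators lie upstream of the cloning region, where they help insulate the insert from read-through transcription originating in the backbone.

The payload is a 150 bp coding fragment for the first 50 amino acids of Arabidopsis thaliana OEP7 (AT3G52420), the outer envelope membrane protein 7 of chloroplasts. It is flanked by attL1 and attL2, the sites present in an entry clone after a BP reaction. No promoter, tag or reporter accompanies the insert, so the plasmid is not itself an expression construct. Instead, LR Clonase recombination between the attL sites and the attR sites of a destination vector moves the OEP7(1–50) fragment into whatever expression context is needed, such as a plant vector supplying a promoter and a fusion partner. The record does not spell out the downstream application, but the associated publication concerns chloroplast positioning in the liverwort Marchantia polymorpha. That would be consistent with using this N-terminal OEP7 segment to direct fusion proteins to the chloroplast outer envelope.
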