Features (pLannotate 1.2.2; 11 found; start..end, strand, type, name):
     31..130     +  protein_bind   attL1: mutant version of attL; recombination site for the Gateway® LR reaction LR Clonase™
    133..282     +  CDS            OEP7 (fragment): OEP7_ARATH - Experimental evidence at protein level: Swiss-Prot protein existence level 1. From Arabidopsis thaliana (Mouse-ear cress).
    284..383     -  protein_bind   attL2: mutant version of attL; recombination site for the Gateway® LR reaction LR Clonase™
    506..1132    +  CDS            KanR (fragment): aminoglycoside phosphotransferase; aph(3')-Ia; confers resistance to kanamycin in bacteria or G418 (Geneticin®) in eukaryotes
   1166..1699    -  CDS            GmR: gentamycin acetyltransferase; aacC1; confers resistance to gentamycin
   1888..1916    -  promoter       Pc promoter: intI1 (promoter lies within the coding sequence); class 1 integron promoter
   1894..2241    -  CDS            YPR2_ECOLX (fragment): Protein predicted: Swiss-Prot protein existence level 4. From Escherichia coli.
   2246..2430    +  CDS            KanR (fragment): aminoglycoside phosphotransferase; aph(3')-Ia; confers resistance to kanamycin in bacteria or G418 (Geneticin®) in eukaryotes
   2573..3161    +  rep_origin     ori: high-copy-number ColE1/pMB1/pBR322/pUC origin of replication
   3296..3323    -  terminator     rrnB T2 terminator: transcription terminator T2 from the E. coli rrnB gene
   3455..3498    +  terminator     rrnB T1 terminator: Escherichia coli rrnB; transcription terminator T1 from the E. coli rrnB gene
>Addgene plasmid #100601 | pDONR207-OEP7(1–50) | addgene full sequence | sequence record 269257 | Addgene NGS Result
CGCGTTAACGCTAGCATGGATCTCGGGCCCCAAATAATGATTTTATTTTGACTGATAGTGACCTGTTCGT
TGCAACAAATTGATGAGCAATGCTTTTTTATAATGCCAACTTTGTACAAAAAAGCAGGCTCCATGGGAAA
AACTTCGGGAGCGAAACAGGCGACTGTGGTGGTCGCAGCGATGGCGTTAGGATGGTTAGCCATAGAGATC
GCTTTCAAGCCTTTCCTCGATAAATTCCGCTCCTCAATCGACAAATCTGACCCAACCAAAGACCCCGATG
ACGACCCAGCTTTCTTGTACAAAGTTGGCATTATAAGAAAGCATTGCTTATCAATTTGTTGCAACGAACA
GGTCACTATCAGTCAAAATAAAATCATTATTTGCCATCCAGCTGCAGCTCTGGCCCGTGTCTCAAAATCT
CTGATGTTACATTGCACAAGATAAAAATATATCATCATGAACAATAAAACTGTCTGCTTACATAAACAGT
AATACAAGGGGTGTTATGAGCCATATTCAACGGGAAACGTCGAGGCCGCGATTAAATTCCAACATGGATG
CTGATTTATATGGGTATAAATGGGCTCGCGATAATGTCGGGCAATCAGGTGCGACAATCTATCGCTTGTA
TGGGAAGCCCGATGCGCCAGAGTTGTTTCTGAAACATGGCAAAGGTAGCGTTGCCAATGATGTTACAGAT
GAGATGGTCAGACTAAACTGGCTGACGGAATTTATGCCTCTTCCGACCATCAAGCATTTTATCCGTACTC
CTGATGATGCATGGTTACTCACCACTGCGATCCCCGGAAAAACAGCATTCCAGGTATTAGAAGAATATCC
TGATTCAGGTGAAAATATTGTTGATGCGCTGGCAGTGTTCCTGCGCCGGTTGCATTCGATTCCTGTTTGT
AATTGTCCTTTTAACAGCGATCGCGTATTTCGTCTCGCTCAGGCGCAATCACGAATGAATAACGGTTTGG
TTGATGCGAGTGATTTTGATGACGAGCGTAATGGCTGGCCTGTTGAACAAGTCTGGAAAGAAATGCATAA
ACTTTTGCCATTCTCACCGGATTCAGTCGTCACTCATGGTGATTTCTCACTTGATAACCTTATTTTTGAC
GAGGGGAAATTAGGCCGGGAAGCCGATCTCGGCTTGAACGAATTGTTAGGTGGCGGTACTTGGGTCGATA
TCAAAGTGCATCACTTCTTCCCGTATGCCCAACTTTGTATAGAGAGCCACTGCGGGATCGTCACCGTAAT
CTGCTTGCACGTAGATCACATAAGCACCAAGCGCGTTGGCCTCATGCTTGAGGAGATTGATGAGCGCGGT
GGCAATGCCCTGCCTCCGGTGCTCGCCGGAGACTGCGAGATCATAGATATAGATCTCACTACGCGGCTGC
TCAAACTTGGGCAGAACGTAAGCCGCGAGAGCGCCAACAACCGCTTCTTGGTCGAAGGCAGCAAGCGCGA
TGAATGTCTTACTACGGAGCAAGTTCCCGAGGTAATCGGAGTCCGGCTGATGTTGGGAGTAGGTGGCTAC
GTCTCCGAACTCACGACCGAAAAGATCAAGAGCAGCCCGCATGGATTTGACTTGGTCAGGGCCGAGCCTA
CATGTGCGAATGATGCCCATACTTGAGCCACCTAACTTTGTTTTAGGGCGACTGCCCTGCTGCGTAACAT
CGTTGCTGCTGCGTAACATCGTTGCTGCTCCATAACATCAAACATCGACCCACGGCGTAACGCGCTTGCT
GCTTGGATGCCCGAGGCATAGACTGTACAAAAAAACAGTCATAACAAGCCATGAAAACCGCCACTGCGCC
GTTACCACCGCTGCGTTCGGTCAAGGTTCTGGACCAGTTGCGTGAGCGCATACGCTACTTGCATTACAGT
TTACGAACCGAACAGGCTTATGTCAACTGGGTTCGTGCCTTCATCCGTTTCCACGGTGTGCGTCACCCGG
CAACCTTGGGCAGCAGCGAAGTCGAGGCATTTCTGTCCTGGCTGGCGAACGAGCGCAAGGTTTCGGTCTC
CACGCATCGTCAGGCATTGGCGGCCTTGCTGTTCTTCTACGGCAAGGTGCTGTGCACGGATCTGCCCTGG
CTTCAGGAGATCGGAAGACCTCGGCCGTCGCGGCGCTTGCCGGTGGTGCTGACCCCGGATGAAGTGGTTC
GCATCCTCGGTTTTCTGGAAGGCGAGCATCGTTTGTTCGCCCAGGACTCTAGCTATAGTTCTAGTGGTTG
GCTACTAATAGGTTGTATTGATGTTGGACGAGTCGGAATCGCAGACCGATACCAGGATCTTGCCATCCTA
TGGAACTGCCTCGGTGAGTTTTCTCCTTCATTACAGAAACGGCTTTTTCAAAAATATGGTATTGATAATC
CTGATATGAATAAATTGCAGTTTCATTTGATGCTCGATGAGTTTTTCTAATCAGAATTGGTTAATTGGTT
GTAACACTGGCAGAGCATTACGCTGACTTGACGGGACGGCGCAAGCTCATGACCAAAATCCCTTAACGTG
AGTTTTCGTTCCACTGAGCGTCAGACCCCGTAGAAAAGATCAAAGGATCTTCTTGAGATCCTTTTTTTCT
GCGCGTAATCTGCTGCTTGCAAACAAAAAAACCACCGCTACCAGCGGTGGTTTGTTTGCCGGATCAAGAG
CTACCAACTCTTTTTCCGAAGGTAACTGGCTTCAGCAGAGCGCAGATACCAAATACTGTTCTTCTAGTGT
AGCCGTAGTTAGGCCACCACTTCAAGAACTCTGTAGCACCGCCTACATACCTCGCTCTGCTAATCCTGTT
ACCAGTGGCTGCTGCCAGTGGCGATAAGTCGTGTCTTACCGGGTTGGACTCAAGACGATAGTTACCGGAT
AAGGCGCAGCGGTCGGGCTGAACGGGGGGTTCGTGCACACAGCCCAGCTTGGAGCGAACGACCTACACCG
AACTGAGATACCTACAGCGTGAGCTATGAGAAAGCGCCACGCTTCCCGAAGGGAGAAAGGCGGACAGGTA
TCCGGTAAGCGGCAGGGTCGGAACAGGAGAGCGCACGAGGGAGCTTCCAGGGGGAAACGCCTGGTATCTT
TATAGTCCTGTCGGGTTTCGCCACCTCTGACTTGAGCGTCGATTTTTGTGATGCTCGTCAGGGGGGCGGA
GCCTATGGAAAAACGCCAGCAACGCGGCCTTTTTACGGTTCCTGGCCTTTTGCTGGCCTTTTGCTCACAT
GTTCTTTCCTGCGTTATCCCCTGATTCTGTGGATAACCGTATTACCGCTAGCCAGGAAGAGTTTGTAGAA
ACGCAAAAAGGCCATCCGTCAGGATGGCCTTCTGCTTAGTTTGATGCCTGGCAGTTTATGGCGGGCGTCC
TGCCCGCCACCCTCCGGGCCGTTGCTTCACAACGTTCAAATCCGCTCCCGGCGGATTTGTCCTACTCAGG
AGAGCGTTCACCGACAAACAACAGATAAAACGAAAGGCCCAGTCTTCCGACTGAGCCTTTCGTTTTATTT
GATGCCTGGCAGTTCCCTACTCT
